>Addgene plasmid #25489 | WDR5 (2GNQ) | depositor partial sequence | sequence record 11893 | Author sequence
ATGGCGACGGAGGAGAAGAAGCCCGAGACCGAGGCCGCCAGAGCACAGCCAACCCCTTCGTCATCCGCCA
CTCAGAGCAAGCCTACACCTGTGAAGCCAAACTATGCTCTAAAGTTCACCCTTGCTGGCCACACCAAAGC
AGTGTCCTCCGTGAAATTCAGCCCGAATGGAGAGTGGCTGGCAAGTTCATCTGCTGATAAACTTATTAAA
ATTTGGGGCGCGTATGATGGGAAATTTGAGAAAACCATATCTGGTCACAAGCTGGGAATATCCGATGTAG
CCTGGTCGTCAGATTCTAACCTTCTTGTTTCTGCCTCAGATGACAAAACCTTGAAGATATGGGACGTGAG
CTCGGGCAAGTGTCTGAAAACCCTGAAGGGACACAGTAATTATGTCTTTTGCTGCAACTTCAATCCCCAG
TCCAACCTTATTGTCTCAGGATCCTTTGACGAAAGCGTGAGGATATGGGATGTGAAAACAGGGAAGTGCC
TCAAGACTTTGCCAGCTCACTCGGATCCAGTCTCGGCCGTTCATTTTAATCGTGATGGATCCTTGATAGT
TTCAAGTAGCTATGATGGTCTCTGTCGCATCTGGGACACCGCCTCGGGCCAGTGCCTGAAGACGCTCATC
GATGACGACAACCCCCCCGTGTCTTTTGTGAAGTTCTCCCCGAACGGCAAATACATCCTGGCCGCCACGC
TGGACAACACTCTGAAGCTCTGGGACTACAGCAAGGGGAAGTGCCTGAAGACGTACACTGGCCACAAGAA
TGAGAAATACTGCATATTTGCCAATTTCTCTGTTACTGGTGGGAAGTGGATTGTGTCTGGCTCAGAGGAT
AACCTTGTTTACATCTGGAACCTTCAGACGAAAGAGATTGTACAGAAACTACAAGGCCACACAGATGTCG
TGATCTCAACAGCTTGTCACCCAACAGAAAACATCATCGCCTCTGCTGCGCTAGAAAATGACAAAACAAT
TAAACTGTGGAAGAGTGACTGC
