>Addgene plasmid #25489 | WDR5 (2GNQ) | addgene partial sequence | sequence record 31469 | 25489 with T7
CCCTCTGAATATTTTGTTTAACTTTAAGAAGGAGATATACCATGGGCAGCAGCCATCATCATCATCATCA
CAGCAGCGGCCTGGTTCCGCGTGGTAGTATGGCGACGGAGGAGAAGAAGCCCGAGACCGAGGCCGCCAGA
GCACAGCCAACCCCTTCGTCATCCGCCACTCAGAGCAAGCCTACACCTGTGAAGCCAAACTATGCTCTAA
AGTTCACCCTTGCTGGCCACACCAAAGCAGTGTCCTCCGTGAAATTCAGCCCGAATGGAGAGTGGCTGGC
AAGTTCATCTGCTGATAAACTTATTAAAATTTGGGGCGCGTATGATGGGAAATTTGAGAAAACCATATCT
GGTCACAAGCTGGGAATATCCGATGTAGCCTGGTCGTCAGATTCTAACCTTCTTGTTTCTGCCTCAGATG
ACAAAACCTTGAAGATATGGGACGTGAGCTCGGGCAAGTGTCTGAAAACCCTGAAGGGACACAGTAATTA
TGTCTTTTGCTGCAACTTCAATCCCCAGTCCAACCTTATTGTCTCAGGATCCTTTGACGAAAGCGTGAGG
ATATGGGATGTGAAAACAGGGAAGTGCCTCAAGACTTTGCCAGCTCACTCGGATCCAGTCTCGGCCGTTC
ATTTTAATCGTGATGGATCCTTGATAGTTTCAAGTAGCTATGATGGTCTCTGTCGCATCTGGGACACCGC
CTCGGGCCAGTGCCTGAAGACGCTCATCGATGACGACAACCCCCCCGTGTCTTTTGTGAAGTTCTCCCCG
AACGGCAAATACATCCTGGCCGCCACGCTGGACAACACTCTGAAGCTCTGGGACTACAGCAAGGGGAAGT
GCCTGAAGACGTACACTGGCCACAAGAATGAGAAATACTGCATATTTGCCAATTTCTCTGTTACT
