[The description below was written by a language model from this plasmid's Addgene catalogue record.]
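Description:
WDR5 (2GNQ) is a bacterial expression plasmid built on pET28a-LIC, a ligation-independent-cloning derivative of the pET28a vector produced by a structural genomics group. The backbone is recorded as 7328 bp without insert, is maintained at low copy number, and is selected with kanamycin. No feature table accompanies the record, so the promoter and origin of replication are not explicitly listed. The recommended sequencing primers (T7 forward and T7 terminator) fit the usual pET arrangement, in which the insert lies between a T7 promoter and T7 terminator and is transcribed by T7 RNA polymerase supplied by a suitable expression host. The listed DH5alpha strain serves for plasmid propagation rather than protein production.

The insert is a 1002 bp coding sequence from human WDR5 (WD repeat domain 5, also known as BIG-3 or SWD3), fused to an N-terminal His tag that allows purification by immobilised metal affinity chromatography. WDR5 is a WD40-repeat protein best known as a core subunit of histone H3 lysine 4 methyltransferase complexes. The stated purpose is bacterial expression for structure determination, and the name links the construct to a deposited crystal structure entry. The record cautions that the insert may not represent the full open reading frame, as is common for crystallography constructs with trimmed boundaries, but the exact residue boundaries are not given. The cloning method is recorded as restriction enzyme despite the LIC backbone, and the record gives no further detail on this. Typical uses would be producing recombinant His-tagged WDR5 for structural, biophysical or binding studies.
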