Addgene plasmid #25489: WDR5 (2GNQ)
Purpose: Bacterial expression for structure determination; may not be full ORF
Depositing lab: Cheryl Arrowsmith. Depositing organization: University of Toronto.
Backbone
  Vector backbone: pET28a-LIC
  Backbone manufacturer: SGC
  Backbone size w/o insert (bp): 7328
  Vector type: Bacterial Expression
Growth in bacteria
  Bacterial resistance: Kanamycin, 50 μg/mL
  Growth temperature: 37°C
  Growth strain: DH5alpha
  Copy number: Low Copy
Gene/Insert
  Gene/Insert name: WDR5 (alt names: PDB: 2GNQ; WD repeat domain 5; BIG-3, SWD3)
  Species: H. sapiens (human)
  Insert size (bp): 1002
  GenBank ID: NP_060058
  Entrez Gene: WDR5 (a.k.a. BIG-3, BIG3, CFAP89, SWD3)
  Tag / fusion protein: His (N terminal on insert)
  Cloning method: Restriction Enzyme
  Sequencing primers: 5′ T7; 3′ T7-term
Terms and licenses: Academic/Nonprofit Terms; Industry Terms: Not Available to Industry
Depositor comments: PDB: 2GNQ http://www.thesgc.org/structures/2GNQ/
How to cite: WDR5 (2GNQ) was a gift from Cheryl Arrowsmith (Addgene plasmid # 25489 ; http://n2t.net/addgene:25489 ; RRID:Addgene_25489)
